Addgene plasmid #233297: pFNC-5
Purpose: Plasmid encoding the BxbI phage integrase. It can be used to remove the antibiotic resistance cassette integrated with pCIFR. TcR, easily curable via sucrose counterselection.
Depositing lab: Pablo Ivan Nikel. Depositing organization: Danmarks Tekniske Universitet. Publication: CIFR (Clone-Integrate-Flip-out-Repeat): A toolset for iterative genome and pathway engineering of Gram-negative bacteria. Federici F, Luppino F, Aguilar-Vilar C, Mazaraki ME, Petersen LB, Ahonen L, Nikel PI. Metab Eng. 2025 Jan 6;88:180-195. doi: 10.1016/j.ymben.2025.01.001. PubMed 39778677.
Backbone
  Vector backbone: pSEVA5213
  Backbone size w/o insert (bp): 3986
  Total vector size (bp): 7346
  Modifications to backbone: Introduced sacB in the gadget site; introduced BxbI phage integrase in the MCS
  Vector type: Bacterial Expression
Growth in bacteria
  Bacterial resistance: Tetracycline, 10 μg/mL
  Growth temperature: 37°C
  Growth strain: DH5alpha
  Copy number: Unknown
Gene/Insert 1
  Gene/Insert name: BxbI phage integrase
  Species: BxbI phage
  Insert size (bp): 1503
  Promoter: PEM7
  Cloning method: Other
  Sequencing primers: 5′ GATCTCAAGAAGATCCTTTGATC
Gene/Insert 2
  Gene/Insert name: sacB
  Species: Bacillus subtilis
  Insert size (bp): 1422
  Promoter: unknown
  Cloning method: Other
  Sequencing primers: 5′ aaatgcaagacctaaaatgtgtaaagg
Terms and licenses: Academic/Nonprofit Terms; Industry Terms: Not Available to Industry
How to cite: pFNC-5 was a gift from Pablo Ivan Nikel (Addgene plasmid # 233297 ; http://n2t.net/addgene:233297 ; RRID:Addgene_233297)
