[The description below was written by a language model from this plasmid's Addgene catalogue record and pLannotate feature annotations shown in this document.]
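Description:
pFNC-5 is a broad-host-range bacterial expression plasmid built on the pSEVA5213 backbone. It serves as the "flip-out" helper in the CIFR (Clone-Integrate-Flip-out-Repeat) toolset for iterative genome engineering of Gram-negative bacteria. The 7,346 bp plasmid replicates through the incP (RK2-type) oriV together with its trans-acting initiator trfA, an arrangement that supports maintenance in E. coli and many other Gram-negative hosts. An incP oriT allows conjugative mobilisation from a suitable donor. Selection is by a tetracycline efflux gene (TcR) driven by its own tet promoter. The record lists copy number as unknown. Short annotated fragments of tnpA, CloDF13 ori, bom, the pUC MCS and lacZα appear to be backbone remnants or partial sequence matches rather than functional modules.

The main payload is the Bxb1 phage serine integrase (about 1.5 kb), cloned into the multiple cloning site. The feature table does not annotate this coding sequence, but it corresponds to the gap between the EM7 promoter and the MCS remnant. The synthetic, constitutive PEM7 promoter drives its expression. The cassette is insulated by the rrnB T1 terminator upstream and the lambda t0 terminator downstream. According to the record, the integrase is used to excise the antibiotic resistance cassette that was integrated into the chromosome with the companion pCIFR vectors, so the marker can be reused in further rounds.

The second insert, placed in the SEVA gadget site, is Bacillus subtilis sacB, which spans the sequence origin. A fragment of its native sacR promoter and control region lies upstream, although the catalogue entry lists the promoter as unknown. sacB encodes levansucrase, which is toxic to Gram-negative cells in the presence of sucrose. Sucrose counterselection therefore identifies cells that have lost the plasmid, making pFNC-5 easy to cure after marker removal.
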