Features (pLannotate 1.2.2; 15 found; start..end, strand, type, name):
    365..525     -  promoter       sacB promoter (fragment): sacR; sacB promoter and control region
    534..554     +  promoter       tet promoter (fragment): E. coli promoter for tetracycline efflux protein gene
    610..1800    +  CDS            TcR: tetracycline efflux protein; tet; confers resistance to tetracycline
   1957..2065    +  oriT           oriT: incP origin of transfer
   2126..3274    -  CDS            trfA: trans-acting replication protein that binds to and activates oriV
   3326..3607    -  CDS            tnpA (fragment): TN5P_ECOLX - Also known as tnp. Experimental evidence at protein level: Swiss-Prot protein existence level 1. Mediates transposition of transposon Tn5 by a 'cut and paste' mechanism. First, the monomeric transposase binds the 19 bp inverted DNA repeats flanking the transposon. Then, dimerization of the DNA- bound transposase creates a synaptic DNA complex. After nicking of the first DNA strand, excision of the transposon proceeds through a series of intermediates. The transposase then mediates the insertion of the transposon at a new site by strand transfer. The activity of the wild- type tran
   3667..4198    -  rep_origin     oriV: incP origin of replication
   4254..4289    -  rep_origin     CloDF13 ori (fragment): Plasmids containing the CloDF13 (CDF) origin of replication can be propagated in E. coli cells that contain additional plasmids with compatible origins.
   4325..4411    -  terminator     rrnB T1 terminator: Escherichia coli rrnB; transcription terminator T1 from the E. coli rrnB gene
   4428..4473    +  promoter       EM7 promoter: synthetic bacterial promoter&nbsp
   6053..6081    +  misc_feature   MCS (fragment): pUC18/19 multiple cloning site
   6089..6113    +  CDS            lacZα (fragment): LacZα fragment of β-galactosidase; lacZ fragment
   6124..6218    +  terminator     lambda t0 terminator: transcription terminator from phage lambda
   6231..6266    +  misc_feature   bom (fragment): basis of mobility region from pBR322
   6292..364     -  CDS            sacB (across the origin): SACB_BACSU - Experimental evidence at protein level: Swiss-Prot protein existence level 1. From Bacillus subtilis (strain 168).
>Addgene plasmid #233297 | pFNC-5 | addgene full sequence | sequence record 468477 | Addgene NGS Result
AAATCGATGTGTCATCCGCATTTTTAGGATCTCCGGCTAATGCAAAGACGATGTGGTAGCCGTGATAGTT
TGCGACAGTGCCGTCAGCGTTTTGTAATGGCCAGCTGTCCCAAACGTCCAGGCCTTTTGCAGAAGAGATA
TTTTTAATTGTGGACGAATCGAACTCAGGAACTTGATATTTTTCATTTTTTTGCTGTTCAGGGATTTGCA
GCATATCATGGCGTGTAATATGGGAAATGCCGTATGTTTCCTTATATGGCTTTTGGTTCGTTTCTTTCGC
AAACGCTTGAGTTGCGCCTCCTGCCAGCAGTGCGGTAGTAAAGGTTAATACTGTTGCTTGTTTTGCAAAC
TTTTTGATGTTCATCGTTCATGTCTCCTTTTTTATGTACTGTGTTAGCGGTCTGCTTCTTCCAGCCCTCC
TGTTTGAAGATGGCAAGTTAGTTACGCACAATAAAAAAAGACCTAAAATATGTAAGGGGTGACGCCAAAG
TATACACTTTGCCCTTTACACATTTTAGGTCTTGCATTTAAATTTGACAGCTTATCATCGATAAACTGTA
ATGCGGTAGTTTATCACAGTTAAATTGCTAACGCAGTCAGGCACCGTGTATGAAATCTAACAATGCGCTC
ATCGTCATCCTCGGCACCGTCACCCTGGATGCTGTAGGCATAGGCTTGGTTATGCCGGTACTGCCGGGCC
TCTTGCGGGATATCGTCCATTCCGACAGCATCGCCAGTCACTATGGCGTGCTGCTAGCGCTATATGCGTT
GATGCAATTTCTATGCGCACCCGTTCTCGGAGCACTGTCCGACCGCTTTGGCCGCCGCCCAGTCCTGCTC
GCTTCGCTACTTGGAGCCACTATCGACTACGCGATCATGGCGACCACACCCGTCCTGTGGATTCTCTACG
CCGGACGCATCGTGGCCGGCATCACCGGCGCCACAGGTGCGGTTGCTGGCGCCTATATCGCCGACATCAC
CGATGGGGAAGATCGGGCTCGCCACTTCGGGCTCATGAGCGCTTGTTTCGGCGTGGGTATGGTGGCAGGC
CCCGTGGCCGGGGGACTGTTGGGCGCCATCTCCCTGCACGCACCATTCCTTGCGGCGGCGGTGCTCAACG
GCCTCAACCTACTACTGGGCTGCTTCCTAATGCAGGAGTCGCATAAGGGAGAGCGCCGTCCGATGCCCTT
GAGAGCCTTCAACCCAGTCAGCTCCTTCCGGTGGGCGCGGGGCATGACCATTGTGGCCGCACTTATGACT
GTCTTCTTTATCATGCAACTCGTAGGACAGGTGCCGGCAGCGCTCTGGGTCATTTTCGGCGAGGACCGCT
TTCGCTGGAGCGCGACGATGAGCGGCCTGTCGCTTGCGGTATTCGGAATCTTGCACGCCCTCGCTCAAGC
CTTCGTCACTGGTCCCGCCACCAAACGTTTCGGCGAGAAGCAGGCCATTATCGCCGGCATGGCGGCCGAC
GCGCTGGGCTACGTCTTGCTGGCGTTCGCGACGCGAGGCTGGATGGCCTTCCCCATTATGATTCTTCTCG
CTTCCGGCGGCATCGGGATGCCCGCGTTGCAGGCCATGCTGTCCAGGCAGGTAGATGACGACCATCAGGG
ACAGCTTCAAGGATCGCTCGCGGCTCTTACCAGCCTAACTTCGATCACTGGACCGCTGATCGTCACGGCG
ATTTATGCCGCCTCGGCGAGCACATGGAACGGGTTGGCATGGATTGTAGGCGCCGCCCTATACCTTGTCT
GCCTCCCCGCGTTGCGTCGCGGTGCATGGAGCCGGGCCACCTCGACCTGAGACTTCGGTCCGCGCGTTGT
CCTTTTCCGCTGCATAACCCTGCTTCGGGGTCATTATAGCGATTTTTTCGGTATATCCATCCTTTTTCGC
ACGATATACAGGATTTTGCCAAAGGGTTCGTGTAGACTTTCCTTGGTGTATCCAACGGCGTCAGCCGGGC
AGGATAGGTGAAGTAGGCCCACCCGCGAGCGGGTGTTCCTTCTTCACTGTCCCTTATTCGCACCTGGCGG
TGCTCAACGGGAATCCTGCTCTGCGAGGCTGGCCGTAGGCCGGCCGCGATGCAGGTGGCTGCTGAACCCC
CAGCCGGAACTGACCCCACAAGGCCCTAGCGTTTGCAATGCACCAGGTCACCATTGACCCAGGCGTGTTC
CACCAGGCCGCTGCCTCGCAACTCTTCGCAGGCTTCGCCGACCTGCTCGCGCCACTTCTTCACGCGGGTG
GAATCCGATCCGCACATGAGGCGGAAGGTTTCCAGCTTGAGCGGGTACGGCTCCCGGTGCGAGCTGAAAT
AGTCGAACATCCGTCGGGCCGTCGGCGACAGCTTGCGGTACTTCTCCCATATGAATTTCGTGTAGTGGTC
GCCAGCAAACAGCACGACGATTTCCTCGTCGATCAGGACCTGGCAACGGGACGTTTTCTTGCCACGGTCC
AGGACGCGGAAGCGGTGCAGCAGCGACACCGATTCCAGGTGCCCAACGCGGTCGGACGTGAAGCCCATCG
CCGTCGCCTGTAGGCGCGACAGGCATTCCTCGGCCTTCGTGTAATACCGGCCATTGATCGACCAGCCCAG
GTCCTGGCAAAGCTCGTAGAACGTGAAGGTGATCGGCTCGCCGATAGGGGTGCGCTTCGCGTACTCCAAC
ACCTGCTGCCACACCAGTTCGTCATCGTCGGCCCGCAGCTCGACGCCGGTGTAGGTGATCTTCACGTCCT
TGTTGACGTGGAAAATGACCTTGTTTTGCAGCGCCTCGCGCGGGATTTTCTTGTTGCGCGTGGTGAACAG
GGCAGAGCGGGCCGTGTCGTTTGGCATCGCTCGCATCGTGTCCGGCCACGGCGCAATATCGAACAAGGAA
AGCTGCATTTCCTTGATCTGCTGCTTCGTGTGTTTCAGCAACGCGGCCTGCTTGGCTTCGCTGACCTGTT
TTGCCAGGTCCTCGCCGGCGGTTTTTCGCTTCTTGGTCGTCATAGTTCCTCGCGTGTCGATGGTCATCGA
CTTCGCCAAACCTGCCGCCTCCTGTTCGAGACGACGCGAACGCTCCACGGCGGCCGATGGCGCGGGCAGG
GCAGGGGGAGCCAGTTGCACGCTGTCGCGCTCGATCTTGGCCGTAGCTTGCTGGACTATCGAGCCGACGG
ACTGGAAGGTTTCGCGGGGCGCACGCATGACGGTGCGGCTTGCGATGGTTTCGGCATCCTCGGCGGAAAA
CCCCGCGTCGATCAGTTCTTGCCTGTATGCCTTCCGGTCAAACGTCCGATTCATTCACCCTCCTTGCGGG
ATTGCCCCGGAATTAATTCCCCGGATCGATCCGTCGATCTTGATCCCCTGCGCCATCAGATCCTTGGCGG
CAAGAAAGCCATCCAGTTTACTTTGCAGGGCTTCCCAACCTTACCAGAGGGCGCCCCAGCTGGCAATTCC
GGTTCGCTTGCTGTCCATAAAACCGCCCAGTCTAGCTATCGCCATGTAAGCCCACTGCAAGCTACCTGCT
TTCTCTTTGCGCTTGCGTTTTCCCTTGTCCAGATAGCCCAGTAGCTGACATTCATCCGGGGTCAGCACCG
TTTCTGCGGACTGGCTTTCTACGTGGCTGCCATTTTTGGGGTGAGGCCGTTCGCGGCCGAGGGGCGCAGC
CCCTGGGGGGATGGGAGGCCCGCGTTAGCGGGCCGGGAGGGTTCGAGAAGGGGGGGCACCCCCCTTCGGC
GTGCGCGGTCACGCGCACAGGGCGCAGCCCTGGTTAAAAACAAGGTTTATAAATATTGGTTTAAAAGCAG
GTTAAAAGACAGGTTAGCGGTGGCCGAAAAACGGGCGGAAACCCTTGCAAATGCTGGATTTTCTGCCTGT
GGACAGCCCCTCAAATGTCAATAGGTGCGCCCCTCATCTGTCAGCACTCTGCCCCTCAAGTGTCAAGGAT
CGCGCCCCTCATCTGTCAGTAGTCGCGCCCCTCAAGTGTCAATACCGCAGGGCACTTATCCCCAGGCTTG
TCCACATCATCTGTGGGAAACTCGCGTAAAATCAGGCGTTTTCGCCGATTTGCGAGGCTGGCCAGCTCCA
CGTCGCCGGCCGAAATCGAGCCTGCCCCTCATCTGTCAACGCCGCGCCGGGTGAGTCGGCCCCTCAAGTG
TCAACGTCCGCCCCTCATCTGTCAGTGAGGGCCAAGTTTTCCGCGAGGTATCCACAACGCCGGCGGCCCT
ACATGGCTCTGCTGTAGTGAGTGGGTTGCGCTTCGGCAGCGGTCCTGATCCCCCGCAGAAAAAAAGGATC
TCAAGAAGATCCTTTGATCTTTTCTACGGCGCGCCCAGCTGTCTAGGGCGGCGGATTTGTCCTACTCAGG
AGAGCGTTCACCGACAAACAACAGATAAAACGAAAGGCCCAGTCTTTCGACTGAGCCTTTCGTTTTATTT
GATGCCTTTAATTAATGTGACAATTAATCATCGGCATAGTATATCGGCATAGTATAATACGACAAGGTGA
GGAACTAAACCCCTAGGGGAGTCATGAACAT
[1500 nt withheld, positions 4512-6011]
TAATAACGCTGATAGTGCTAGTGTAGATCGCTACACTAGTCCTAGAGTCGACCTGCAGGCATGCAAGCTT
GCGGCCGCGTCGTGACTGGGAAAACCCTGGCGACTAGTCTTGGACTCCTGTTGATAGATCCAGTAATGAC
CTCAGAACTCCATCTGGATTTGTTCAGAACGCTCGGTTGCCGCCGGGCGTTTTTTATTGGTGAGAATCCA
GGGGTCCCCCGGCATCAGAGCAGATTGTACTGAGAGTGCACCATAATCGGCATTTTCTTTTGCGTTTTTA
TTTGTTAACTGTTAATTGTCCTTGTTCAAGGATGCTGTCTTTGACAACAGATGTTTTCTTGCCTTTGATG
TTCAGCAGGAAGCTAGGCGCAAACGTTGATTGTTTGTCTGCGTAGAATCCTCTGTTTGTCATATAGCTTG
TAATCACGACATTGTTTCCTTTCGCTTGAGGTACAGCGAAGTGTGAGTAAGTAAAGGTTACATCGTTAGG
ATCAAGATCCATTTTTAACACAAGGCCAGTTTTGTTCAGCGGCTTGTATGGGCCAGTTAAAGAATTAGAA
ACATAACCAAGCATGTAAATATCGTTAGACGTAATGCCGTCAATCGTCATTTTTGATCCGCGGGAGTCAG
TGAACAGATACCATTTGCCGTTCATTTTAAAGACGTTCGCGCGTTCAATTTCATCTGTTACTGTGTTAGA
TGCAATCAGCGGTTTCATCACTTTTTTCAGTGTGTAATCATCGTTTAGCTCAATCATACCGAGAGCGCCG
TTTGCTAACTCAGCCGTGCGTTTTTTATCGCTTTGCAGAAGTTTTTGACTTTCTTGACGGAAGAATGATG
TGCTTTTGCCATAGTATGCTTTGTTAAATAAAGATTCTTCGCCTTGGTAGCCATCTTCAGTTCCAGTGTT
TGCTTCAAATACTAAGTATTTGTGGCCTTTATCTTCTACGTAGTGAGGATCTCTCAGCGTATGGTTGTCG
CCTGAGCTGTAGTTGCCTTCATCGATGAACTGCTGTACATTTTGATACGTTTTTCCGTCACCGTCAAAGA
TTGATTTATAATCCTCTACACCGTTGATGTTCAAAGAGCTGTCTGATGCTGATACGTTAACTTGTGCAGT
TGTCAGTGTTTGTTTGCCGTAATGTTTACCGGAGAAATCAGTGTAGAATAAACGGATTTTTCCGTCAGAT
GTAAATGTGGCTGAACCTGACCATTCTTGTGTTTGGTCTTTTAGGATAGAATCATTTGCATCGAATTTGT
CGCTGTCTTTAAAGACGCGGCCAGCGTTTTTCCAGCTGTCAATAGAAGTTTCGCCGACTTTTTGATAGAA
CATGT
